Addgene plasmid #120667: Smp_034420-Cd4-bio-His
Purpose: Expression of recombinant S. mansoni protein
Depositing lab: Gavin Wright. Depositing organization: Wellcome Sanger Institute. Publication: A library of cell-surface and secreted proteins from Schistosoma mansoni identifies early serological markers of infection. Cécile Crosnier, Anna V. Protasio, Gabriel Rinaldi, Shona Wilson, Matthew Berriman, Gavin J. Wright. bioRXiv 10.1101/593616.
Backbone
  Vector backbone: pTT3
  Backbone manufacturer: Yves Durocher, NRC
  Backbone size w/o insert (bp): 6686
  Vector type: Mammalian Expression
Growth in bacteria
  Bacterial resistance: Ampicillin, 100 μg/mL
  Growth temperature: 37°C
  Growth strain: DH5alpha
  Copy number: High Copy
Gene/Insert
  Gene/Insert name: Smp_034420
  Species: Schistosoma mansoni
  Insert size (bp): 388
  Entrez Gene: Smp_034420.1 (a.k.a. Smp_034420.1, Smp_034420.2, Smp_034420.3)
  Promoter: CMV
  Tag / fusion protein: ratCd4(d3+4)-bio-6His (C terminal on backbone)
  Cloning method: Restriction Enzyme; 5′ cloning site NotI (not destroyed); 3′ cloning site AscI (not destroyed)
Terms and licenses: Academic/Nonprofit Terms; Industry Terms: Not Available to Industry
How to cite: Smp_034420-Cd4-bio-His was a gift from Gavin Wright (Addgene plasmid # 120667 ; http://n2t.net/addgene:120667 ; RRID:Addgene_120667)
