[The description below was written by a language model from this plasmid's Addgene catalogue record and pLannotate feature annotations shown in this document.]
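Description:
Smp_034420-Cd4-bio-His is a mammalian expression plasmid built on the pTT3 backbone for producing a recombinant, secreted form of the Schistosoma mansoni protein Smp_034420. It is propagated in E. coli as a high-copy plasmid through a ColE1/pUC-type origin and selected with ampicillin via the β-lactamase gene. The backbone also carries an Epstein-Barr virus oriP fragment, an element that supports episomal maintenance in cells supplying EBNA1 and is commonly exploited to boost yields in transient transfection. Short lac-region, tet promoter and bla fragments annotated near the end of the sequence appear to be backbone remnants with no evident role in expression.

The expression cassette is driven by the human CMV immediate early enhancer and promoter, followed by adenovirus-derived leader and splice elements and a chimeric intron fragment, which generally improve mRNA processing and expression. The open reading frame begins with a fragment of a mouse immunoglobulin heavy chain signal sequence that directs the product into the secretory pathway. The 388 bp Smp_034420 insert, cloned between retained NotI and AscI sites, falls in the unannotated interval between the signal sequence and the Cd4 feature. It is fused at its C terminus to rat Cd4 domains 3 and 4, a biotinylation tag ("bio") and a six-histidine tag, and the cassette ends in a rabbit β-globin polyadenylation signal. The bio and His tags are listed in the catalogue entry but not separately annotated in the feature table. These tags typically allow detection, oriented capture on streptavidin and nickel-affinity purification. The construct belongs to a library of S. mansoni cell-surface and secreted proteins used to identify early serological markers of infection.
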