Features (pLannotate 1.2.2; 18 found; start..end, strand, type, name):
      1..380     +  enhancer       CMV enhancer: human cytomegalovirus immediate early enhancer
    382..581     +  promoter       CMV promoter: human cytomegalovirus (CMV) immediate early promoter
    649..687     +  misc_feature   Ad SA (fragment): adenovirus major late transcript splice acceptor (Friedrich and Soriano, 1991)
    720..929     -  CDS            PTP (fragment): TERM_ADE02 - Experimental evidence at protein level: Swiss-Prot protein existence level 1. Protein covalently bound to the viral DNA that acts as a primer for viral genomic replication by DNA strand displacement. Assembles on the viral origin of replication in an initiation complex with viral polymerase, DBP, host NFIA and host POU2F1/OCT1. During initiation, the polymerase covalently couples the first dCTP with Ser- 580 of pTP. The terminal protein stimulates the template activity over 20 fold compared to protein-free templates. Neo-synthesized viral genomes are linked to two preterminal prot
    960..1049    +  intron         chimeric intron (fragment): chimera between introns from adenovirus and immunoglobulin heavy chain genes
   1068..1114    +  CDS            IgH signal sequence (fragment): signal sequence from the mouse immunoglobulin heavy chain variable region
   1581..2141    +  CDS            Cd4 (fragment): CD4_RAT - Experimental evidence at protein level: Swiss-Prot protein existence level 1. Integral membrane glycoprotein that plays an essential role in the immune response and serves multiple functions in responses against both external and internal offenses. In T-cells, functions primarily as a coreceptor for MHC class II molecule:peptide complex. The antigens presented by class II peptides are derived from extracellular proteins while class I peptides are derived from cytosolic proteins. Interacts simultaneously with the T-cell receptor (TCR) and the MHC class II presented by antigen presenti
   2301..2356    +  polyA_signal   β-globin poly(A) signal: rabbit β-globin polyadenylation signal (Gil and Proudfoot, 1987)
   2870..4551    -  rep_origin     oriP (fragment): Epstein-Barr virus oriP replication origin (Yates et al., 2000)
   4678..4782    +  promoter       AmpR promoter: bla
   4783..5643    +  CDS            AmpR: β-lactamase; bla; confers resistance to ampicillin, carbenicillin, and related antibiotics
   5814..6402    +  rep_origin     ori: high-copy-number ColE1/pMB1/pBR322/pUC origin of replication
   6585..6677    +  CDS            lacI (fragment): lac repressor; lacI; The lac repressor binds to the lac operator to inhibit transcription in E. coli. This inhibition can be relieved by adding lactose or isopropyl-β-D-thiogalactopyranoside (IPTG).
   6690..6711    +  protein_bind   CAP binding site: CAP binding activates transcription in the presence of cAMP. E. coli catabolite activator protein
   6726..6756    +  promoter       lac promoter: promoter for the E. coli lac operon
   6764..6780    +  protein_bind   lac operator: The lac repressor binds to the lac operator to inhibit transcription in E. coli. This inhibition can be relieved by adding lactose or isopropyl-β-D-thiogalactopyranoside (IPTG). lac repressor encoded by lacI
   6850..6866    +  promoter       tet promoter (fragment): E. coli promoter for tetracycline efflux protein gene
   6876..6901    -  CDS            bla(M) (fragment): β-lactamase lacking the signal sequence; bla(M); allows cytosolic expression of β-lactamase
>Addgene plasmid #120667 | Smp_034420-Cd4-bio-His | addgene full sequence | sequence record 234074 | Addgene NGS Result
GACATTGATTATTGACTAGTTATTAATAGTAATCAATTACGGGGTCATTAGTTCATAGCCCATATATGGA
GTTCCGCGTTACATAACTTACGGTAAATGGCCCGCCTGGCTGACCGCCCAACGACCCCCGCCCATTGACG
TCAATAATGACGTATGTTCCCATAGTAACGCCAATAGGGACTTTCCATTGACGTCAATGGGTGGAGTATT
TACGGTAAACTGCCCACTTGGCAGTACATCAAGTGTATCATATGCCAAGTCCGCCCCCTATTGACGTCAA
TGACGGTAAATGGCCCGCCTGGCATTATGCCCAGTACATGACCTTACGGGACTTTCCTACTTGGCAGTAC
ATCTACGTATTAGTCATCGCTATTACCATGGTGATGCGGTTTTGGCAGTACACCAATGGGCGTGGATAGC
GGTTTGACTCACGGGGATTTCCAAGTCTCCACCCCATTGACGTCAATGGGAGTTTGTTTTGGCACCAAAA
TCAACGGGACTTTCCAAAATGTCGTAATAACCCCGCCCCGTTGACGCAAATGGGCGGTAGGCGTGTACGG
TGGGAGGTCTATATAAGCAGAGCTCGTTTAGTGAACCGTCAGATCCTCACTCTCTTCCGCATCGCTGTCT
GCGAGGGCCAGCTGTTGGGCTCGCGGTTGAGGACAAACTCTTCGCGGTCTTTCCAGTACTCTTGGATCGG
AAACCCGTCGGCCTCCGAACGGTACTCCGCCACCGAGGGACCTGAGCGAGTCCGCATCGACCGGATCGGA
AAACCTCTCGAGAAAGGCGTCTAACCAGTCACAGTCGCAAGGTAGGCTGAGCACCGTGGCGGGCGGCAGC
GGGTGGCGGTCGGGGTTGTTTCTGGCGGAGGTGCTGCTGATGATGTAATTAAAGTAGGCGGTCTTGAGAC
GGCGGATGGTCGAGGTGAGGTGTGGCAGGCTTGAGATCCAGCTGTTGGGGTGAGTACTCCCTCTCAAAAG
CGGGCATTACTTCTGCGCTAAGATTGTCAGTTTCCAAAAACGAGGAGGATTTGATATTCACCTGGCCCGA
TCTGGCCATACACTTGAGTGACAATGACATCCACTTTGCCTTTCTCTCCACAGGTGTCCACTCCCAGGTC
CAAGTTTGCCACCATGGAGTTTCAGACCCAGGTACTCATGTCCCTGCTGCTCTGCATGTCTGGTGCGGCC
GCCAATGTGGGAATGCCTGGCGCCCCTCGGAAGCTGCAGCTGAACAACGCCACCATCGAGAAGTTCGGCC
ACGAGCTGGCCAAGGTGGCCCACAAGTTCAACAGCGAGTACGGCAACAGCAGCCTGCACGTGATCACCAA
GCTCGTGAACGTGACCAGCCAGGTGGTGCAGGGCATCTTCTACACCTTTTTCGTGAAGTTCAGCCCCACC
AGCTGCACCACCGCCAACAACAACATCCACGTGCTGGACACCTACTTCCCCAACCGGGACAGCTGCGACC
TGACCGACGGCGAGAGCAAGATCTGCAAAGTGACCCTGTGGGACCGGCCCTGGCTGCAGAGCGACTTCAG
CAAGATCATCCGGATCGTGCGGTGCAGCAACGACACCTCTGGCGCGCCGTCGACCTCCATCACGGCCTAT
AAGAGTGAGGGGGAGTCAGCGGAGTTCTCCTTCCCACTCAACCTTGGAGAGGAAAGCCTGCAGGGAGAGT
TGAGATGGAAGGCAGAGAAGGCTCCTTCTTCCCAGTCCTGGATCACCTTCTCCCTAAAGAACCAAAAGGT
GTCTGTGCAGAAGTCTACTAGCAACCCCAAGTTCCAGCTGTCCGAAACGCTCCCACTCACCCTTCAGATA
CCCCAGGTCTCCCTTCAGTTTGCTGGTTCTGGCAACCTGACCCTGACTCTGGACAGAGGGATACTGTATC
AGGAAGTGAACCTGGTGGTGATGAAAGTGACTCAGCCCGACAGCAACACTTTGACCTGTGAGGTGATGGG
ACCCACCTCACCCAAGATGAGACTGATCTTGAAGCAGGAGAATCAGGAGGCCAGGGTCTCCAGGCAGGAG
AAAGTGATTCAAGTGCAGGCCCCTGAAGCAGGGGTGTGGCAATGTCTACTGAGTGAAGGTGAAGAGGTCA
AGATGGACTCCAAGATCCAGGTTTTATCCAAAGGGTTGAATTCCGGCAGCCTGCACCACATCCTGGACGC
CCAGAAGATGCTGTGGAACCACAGGGACAGGAACCTGCCTCCTCTGGCCCCTCTGGGCCCCCACCACCAT
CACCACCATTGAGTCTAGACACGTGATTAATTAAGGATCCCCCGACCTCGACCTCTGGCTAATAAAGGAA
ATTTATTTTCATTGCAATAGTGTGTTGGAATTTTTTGTGTCTCTCACTCGGAAGGACATATGGGAGGGCA
AATCATTTGGTCGAGATCCCTCGGAGATCTCTAGCTAGAGGATCGATCCCCGCCCCGGACGAACTAAACC
TGACTACGACATCTCTGCCCCTTCTTCGCGGGGCAGTGCATGTAATCCCTTCAGTTGGTTGGTACAACTT
GCCAACTGGGCCCTGTTCCACATGTGACACGGGGGGGGACCAAACACAAAGGGGTTCTCTGACTGTAGTT
GACATCCTTATAAATGGATGTGCACATTTGCCAACACTGAGTGGCTTTCATCCTGGAGCAGACTTTGCAG
TCTGTGGACTGCAACACAACATTGCCTTTATGTGTAACTCTTGGCTGAAGCTCTTACACCAATGCTGGGG
GACATGTACCTCCCAGGGGCCCAGGAAGACTACGGGAGGCTACACCAACGTCAATCAGAGGGGCCTGTGT
AGCTACCGATAAGCGGACCCTCAAGAGGGCATTAGCAATAGTGTTTATAAGGCCCCCTTGTTAACCCTAA
ACGGGTAGCATATGCTTCCCGGGTAGTAGTATATACTATCCAGACTAACCCTAATTCAATAGCATATGTT
ACCCAACGGGAAGCATATGCTATCGAATTAGGGTTAGTAAAAGGGTCCTAAGGAACAGCGATATCTCCCA
CCCCATGAGCTGTCACGGTTTTATTTACATGGGGTCAGGATTCCACGAGGGTAGTGAACCATTTTAGTCA
CAAGGGCAGTGGCTGAAGATCAAGGAGCGGGCAGTGAACTCTCCTGAATCTTCGCCTGCTTCTTCATTCT
CCTTCGTTTAGCTAATAGAATAACTGCTGAGTTGTGAACAGTAAGGTGTATGTGAGGTGCTCGAAAACAA
GGTTTCAGGTGACGCCCCCAGAATAAAATTTGGACGGGGGGTTCAGTGGTGGCATTGTGCTATGACACCA
ATATAACCCTCACAAACCCCTTGGGCAATAAATACTAGTGTAGGAATGAAACATTCTGAATATCTTTAAC
AATAGAAATCCATGGGGTGGGGACAAGCCGTAAAGACTGGATGTCCATCTCACACGAATTTATGGCTATG
GGCAACACATAATCCTAGTGCAATATGATACTGGGGTTATTAAGATGTGTCCCAGGCAGGGACCAAGACA
GGTGAACCATGTTGTTACACTCTATTTGTAACAAGGGGAAAGAGAGTGGACGCCGACAGCAGCGGACTCC
ACTGGTTGTCTCTAACACCCCCGAAAATTAAACGGGGCTCCACGCCAATGGGGCCCATAAACAAAGACAA
GTGGCCACTCTTTTTTTTGAAATTGTGGAGTGGGGGCACGCGTCAGCCCCCACACGCCGCCCTGCGGTTT
TGGACTGTAAAATAAGGGTGTAATAACTTGGCTGATTGTAACCCCGCTAACCACTGCGGTCAAACCACTT
GCCCACAAAACCACTAATGGCACCCCGGGGAATACCTGCATAAGTAGGTGGGCGGGCCAAGATAGGGGCG
CGATTGCTGCGATCTGGAGGACAAATTACACACACTTGCGCCTGAGCGCCAAGCACAGGGTTGTTGGTCC
TCATATTCACGAGGTCGCTGAGAGCACGGTGGGCTAATGTTGCCATGGGTAGCATATACTACCCAAATAT
CTGGATAGCATATGCTATCCTAATCTATATCTGGGTAGCATAGGCTATCCTAATCTATATCTGGGTAGCA
TATGCTATCCTAATCTATATCTGGGTAGTATATGCTATCCTAATTTATATCTGGGTAGCATAGGCTATCC
TAATCTATATCTGGGTAGCATATGCTATCCTAATCTATATCTGGGTAGTATATGCTATCCTAATCTGTAT
CCGGGTAGCATATGCTATCCTAATAGAGATTAGGGTAGTATATGCTATCCTAATTTATATCTGGGTAGCA
TATACTACCCAAATATCTGGATAGCATATGCTATCCTAATCTATATCTGGGTAGCATATGCTATCCTAAT
CTATATCTGGGTAGCATAGGCTATCCTAATCTATATCTGGGTAGCATATGCTATCCTAATCTATATCTGG
GTAGTATATGCTATCCTAATTTATATCTGGGTAGCATAGGCTATCCTAATCTATATCTGGGTAGCATATG
CTATCCTAATCTATATCTGGGTAGTATATGCTATCCTAATCTGTATCCGGGTAGCATATGCTATCCTCAT
GATAAGCTGTCAAACATGAGAATTTTCTTGAAGACGAAAGGGCCTCGTGATACGCCTATTTTTATAGGTT
AATGTCATGATAATAATGGTTTCTTAGACGTCAGGTGGCACTTTTCGGGGAAATGTGCGCGGAACCCCTA
TTTGTTTATTTTTCTAAATACATTCAAATATGTATCCGCTCATGAGACAATAACCCTGATAAATGCTTCA
ATAATATTGAAAAAGGAAGAGTATGAGTATTCAACATTTCCGTGTCGCCCTTATTCCCTTTTTTGCGGCA
TTTTGCCTTCCTGTTTTTGCTCACCCAGAAACGCTGGTGAAAGTAAAAGATGCTGAAGATCAGTTGGGTG
CACGAGTGGGTTACATCGAACTGGATCTCAACAGCGGTAAGATCCTTGAGAGTTTTCGCCCCGAAGAACG
TTTTCCAATGATGAGCACTTTTAAAGTTCTGCTATGTGGCGCGGTATTATCCCGTGTTGACGCCGGGCAA
GAGCAACTCGGTCGCCGCATACACTATTCTCAGAATGACTTGGTTGAGTACTCACCAGTCACAGAAAAGC
ATCTTACGGATGGCATGACAGTAAGAGAATTATGCAGTGCTGCCATAACCATGAGTGATAACACTGCGGC
CAACTTACTTCTGACAACGATCGGAGGACCGAAGGAGCTAACCGCTTTTTTGCACAACATGGGGGATCAT
GTAACTCGCCTTGATCGTTGGGAACCGGAGCTGAATGAAGCCATACCAAACGACGAGCGTGACACCACGA
TGCCTGCAGCAATGGCAACAACGTTGCGCAAACTATTAACTGGCGAACTACTTACTCTAGCTTCCCGGCA
ACAATTAATAGACTGGATGGAGGCGGATAAAGTTGCAGGACCACTTCTGCGCTCGGCCCTTCCGGCTGGC
TGGTTTATTGCTGATAAATCTGGAGCCGGTGAGCGTGGGTCTCGCGGTATCATTGCAGCACTGGGGCCAG
ATGGTAAGCCCTCCCGTATCGTAGTTATCTACACGACGGGGAGTCAGGCAACTATGGATGAACGAAATAG
ACAGATCGCTGAGATAGGTGCCTCACTGATTAAGCATTGGTAACTGTCAGACCAAGTTTACTCATATATA
CTTTAGATTGATTTAAAACTTCATTTTTAATTTAAAAGGATCTAGGTGAAGATCCTTTTTGATAATCTCA
TGACCAAAATCCCTTAACGTGAGTTTTCGTTCCACTGAGCGTCAGACCCCGTAGAAAAGATCAAAGGATC
TTCTTGAGATCCTTTTTTTCTGCGCGTAATCTGCTGCTTGCAAACAAAAAAACCACCGCTACCAGCGGTG
GTTTGTTTGCCGGATCAAGAGCTACCAACTCTTTTTCCGAAGGTAACTGGCTTCAGCAGAGCGCAGATAC
CAAATACTGTTCTTCTAGTGTAGCCGTAGTTAGGCCACCACTTCAAGAACTCTGTAGCACCGCCTACATA
CCTCGCTCTGCTAATCCTGTTACCAGTGGCTGCTGCCAGTGGCGATAAGTCGTGTCTTACCGGGTTGGAC
TCAAGACGATAGTTACCGGATAAGGCGCAGCGGTCGGGCTGAACGGGGGGTTCGTGCACACAGCCCAGCT
TGGAGCGAACGACCTACACCGAACTGAGATACCTACAGCGTGAGCTATGAGAAAGCGCCACGCTTCCCGA
AGGGAGAAAGGCGGACAGGTATCCGGTAAGCGGCAGGGTCGGAACAGGAGAGCGCACGAGGGAGCTTCCA
GGGGGAAACGCCTGGTATCTTTATAGTCCTGTCGGGTTTCGCCACCTCTGACTTGAGCGTCGATTTTTGT
GATGCTCGTCAGGGGGGCGGAGCCTATGGAAAAACGCCAGCAACGCGGCCTTTTTACGGTTCCTGGCCTT
TTGCTGGCCTTTTGCTCACATGTTCTTTCCTGCGTTATCCCCTGATTCTGTGGATAACCGTATTACCGCC
TTTGAGTGAGCTGATACCGCTCGCCGCAGCCGAACGACCGAGCGCAGCGAGTCAGTGAGCGAGGAAGCGG
AAGAGCGCCCAATACGCAAACCGCCTCTCCCCGCGCGTTGGCCGATTCATTAATGCAGCTGGCACGACAG
GTTTCCCGACTGGAAAGCGGGCAGTGAGCGCAACGCAATTAATGTGAGTTAGCTCACTCATTAGGCACCC
CAGGCTTTACACTTTATGCTTCCGGCTCGTATGTTGTGTGGAATTGTGAGCGGATAACAATTTCACACAG
GAAACAGCTATGACCATGATTACGCCAAGCTCTAGCTAGAGGTCGACCAATTCTCATGTTTGACAGCTTA
TCATCGCAGATCCGGGCAACGTTGTTGCCATTGCTGCAGGCGCAGAACTGGTAGGTATGGAAGATCTATA
CATTGAATCAATATTGGCAATTAGCCATATTAGTCATTGGTTATATAGCATAAATCAATATTGGCTATTG
GCCATTGCATACGTTGTATCTATATCATAATATGTACATTTATATTGGCTCATGTCCAATATGACCGCCA
TGTT
